Addgene plasmid #234593: pM.000
Purpose: (Empty Backbone) pYTK001 with RFP dropout
Depositing lab: Chen Davidovich. Depositing organization: Monash University. Publication: Modular cloning of multigene vectors for the baculovirus system and yeast. Lai Z, Flanigan SF, Boudes M, Davidovich C. J Mol Biol. 2025 Jan 13:168943. doi: 10.1016/j.jmb.2025.168943. PubMed 39814169.
Backbone
  Vector backbone: pYTK001
  Vector type: Other
  Selectable markers: RFP negative selection (dropout)
Growth in bacteria
  Bacterial resistance: Chloramphenicol, 25 μg/mL
  Growth temperature: 37°C
  Growth strain: DH5alpha
  Copy number: High Copy
Gene/Insert
  Gene/Insert name: None
Terms and licenses: Academic/Nonprofit Terms; Industry Terms: Not Available to Industry
How to cite: pM.000 was a gift from Chen Davidovich (Addgene plasmid # 234593 ; http://n2t.net/addgene:234593 ; RRID:Addgene_234593)
