[The description below was written by a language model from this plasmid's Addgene catalogue record and pLannotate feature annotations shown in this document.]
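Description:
pM.000 is a small (about 2.6 kb) empty entry backbone for modular cloning, derived from pYTK001 and modified to carry an RFP dropout cassette. It was deposited as part of a modular system for assembling multigene vectors for baculovirus and yeast expression. The plasmid itself is purely an E. coli cloning vehicle. It replicates from a high-copy ColE1/pUC-type origin and is selected with chloramphenicol through a cat gene driven by its native cat promoter and followed by a lambda t0 terminator. The feature table shows no yeast or insect-cell replication, selection or expression elements, which fits its role as a part-storage vector rather than an expression plasmid.

The only payload is the dropout marker, an mRFP1 coding sequence followed by the rrnB T1 and T7Te terminators. Just upstream, the annotation picks up a tet operator and a short fragment matched to a tetO-containing H1 promoter variant. This most likely reflects a small bacterial TetR-regulated promoter that is constitutively active in strains lacking TetR, although the record does not name the promoter explicitly. Colonies carrying the uncut or religated backbone express mRFP1 and turn red. When a DNA part replaces the cassette during assembly, the colonies become colourless, so correct clones can be picked by visual negative screening.

The record does not annotate the restriction sites or overhangs flanking the cassette, so the exact enzymes used for insertion and later release of parts are not stated here. No insert is present, and the construct is intended as the starting point for domesticating new parts into the toolkit.
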