Features (pLannotate 1.2.2; 9 found; start..end, strand, type, name):
      1..589     +  rep_origin     ori: high-copy-number ColE1/pMB1/pBR322/pUC origin of replication
    704..722     +  protein_bind   tet operator: tetO; bacterial operator O2 for the tetR and tetA genes tetracycline repressor TetR
    728..747     +  promoter       H1-2O2 promoter (fragment): doxycycline-inducible variant of the human H1 RNA promoter (Henriksen et al., 2007)
    783..1457    +  CDS            mRFP1: mRFP1 is a basic (constitutively fluorescent) red fluorescent protein published in 2002, derived from Discosoma sp.. It is reported to be a somewhat slowly-maturing monomer with low acid sensitivity.
   1478..1549    +  terminator     rrnB T1 terminator: transcription terminator T1 from the E. coli rrnB gene
   1565..1592    +  terminator     T7Te terminator: phage T7 early transcription terminator
   1620..1654    -  terminator     lambda t0 terminator: minimal transcription terminator from phage lambda (Scholtissek and Grosse, 1987)
   1728..2384    -  CDS            cat: CAT_ECOLX - Experimental evidence at protein level: Swiss-Prot protein existence level 1. This enzyme is an effector of chloramphenicol resistance in bacteria. From Escherichia coli. This protein is used as a marker in many commonly used cloning vectors, such as pACYC184.
   2385..2482    -  promoter       cat promoter: promoter of the E. coli cat gene encoding chloramphenicol acetyltransferase
>Addgene plasmid #234593 | pM.000 | addgene full sequence | sequence record 469244 | Addgene NGS Result
TTGAGATCCTTTTTTTCTGCGCGTAATCTGCTGCTTGCAAACAAAAAAACCACCGCTACCAGCGGTGGTT
TGTTTGCCGGATCAAGAGCTACCAACTCTTTTTCCGAAGGTAACTGGCTTCAGCAGAGCGCAGATACCAA
ATACTGTTCTTCTAGTGTAGCCGTAGTTAGGCCACCACTTCAAGAACTCTGTAGCACCGCCTACATACCT
CGCTCTGCTAATCCTGTTACCAGTGGCTGCTGCCAGTGGCGATAAGTCGTGTCTTACCGGGTTGGACTCA
AGACGATAGTTACCGGATAAGGCGCAGCGGTCGGGCTGAACGGGGGGTTCGTGCACACAGCCCAGCTTGG
AGCGAACGACCTACACCGAACTGAGATACCTACAGCGTGAGCTATGAGAAAGCGCCACGCTTCCCGAAGG
GAGAAAGGCGGACAGGTATCCGGTAAGCGGCAGGGTCGGAACAGGAGAGCGCACGAGGGAGCTTCCAGGG
GGAAACGCCTGGTATCTTTATAGTCCTGTCGGGTTTCGCCACCTCTGACTTGAGCGTCGATTTTTGTGAT
GCTCGTCAGGGGGGCGGAGCCTATGGAAAAACGCCAGCAACGCGGCCTTTTTACGGTTCCTGGCCTTTTG
CTGGCCTTTTGCTCACATGTTCTTTCCTGCGTTATCCCCTGATTCTGTGGATAACCGTAGTCGGCGAGAC
GAGTCCCTATCAGTGATAGAGATTGACATCCCTATCAGTGATAGAGATACTGAGCACGGATCTGAAAGAG
GAGAAAGGATCTATGGCGAGTAGCGAAGACGTTATCAAAGAGTTCATGCGTTTCAAAGTTCGTATGGAAG
GTTCCGTTAACGGTCACGAGTTCGAAATCGAAGGTGAAGGTGAAGGTCGTCCGTACGAAGGTACTCAGAC
CGCTAAACTGAAAGTTACCAAAGGTGGTCCGCTGCCGTTCGCTTGGGACATCCTGTCCCCGCAGTTCCAG
TACGGTTCCAAAGCTTACGTTAAACACCCGGCTGACATCCCGGACTACCTGAAACTGTCCTTCCCGGAAG
GTTTCAAATGGGAACGTGTTATGAACTTCGAAGACGGTGGTGTTGTTACCGTTACCCAGGACTCCTCCCT
GCAAGACGGTGAGTTCATCTACAAAGTTAAACTGCGTGGTACTAACTTCCCGTCCGACGGTCCGGTTATG
CAGAAAAAAACCATGGGTTGGGAAGCTTCCACCGAACGTATGTACCCGGAAGACGGTGCTCTGAAAGGTG
AAATCAAAATGCGTCTGAAACTGAAAGACGGTGGTCACTACGACGCTGAAGTTAAAACCACCTACATGGC
TAAAAAACCGGTTCAGCTGCCGGGTGCTTACAAAACCGACATCAAACTGGACATCACCTCCCACAACGAA
GACTACACCATCGTTGAACAGTACGAACGTGCTGAAGGTCGTCACTCCACCGGTGCTTAATAAGGATCTC
CAGGCATCAAATAAAACGAAAGGCTCAGTCGAAAGACTGGGCCTTTCGTTTTATCTGTTGTTTGTCGGTG
AACGCTCTCTACTAGAGTCACACTGGCTCACCTTCGGGTGGGCCTTTCTGCGTTTATAAGTCCGTCTCTG
ACCAGACCAATAAAAAACGCCCGGCGGCAACCGAGCGTTCTGAACAAATCCAGATGGAGTTCTGAGGTCA
TTACTGGATCTATCAACAGGAGTCCAAGCGAGCTCGATATCAAATTACGCCCCGCCCTGCCACTCATCGC
AGTACTGTTGTAATTCATTAAGCATTCTGCCGACATGGAAGCCATCACAAACGGCATGATGAACCTGAAT
CGCCAGCGGCATCAGCACCTTGTCGCCTTGCGTATAATATTTGCCCATGGTGAAAACGGGGGCGAAGAAG
TTGTCCATATTGGCCACGTTTAAATCAAAACTGGTGAAACTCACCCAGGGATTGGCTGAAACGAAAAACA
TATTCTCAATAAACCCTTTAGGGAAATAGGCCAGGTTTTCACCGTAACACGCCACATCTTGCGAATATAT
GTGTAGAAACTGCCGGAAATCGTCGTGGTATTCACTCCAGAGCGATGAAAACGTTTCAGTTTGCTCATGG
AAAACGGTGTAACAAGGGTGAACACTATCCCATATCACCAGCTCACCGTCTTTCATTGCCATACGAAATT
CCGGATGAGCATTCATCAGGCGGGCAAGAATGTGAATAAAGGCCGGATAAAACTTGTGCTTATTTTTCTT
TACGGTCTTTAAAAAGGCCGTAATATCCAGCTGAACGGTCTGGTTATAGGTACATTGAGCAACTGACTGA
AATGCCTCAAAATGTTCTTTACGATGCCATTGGGATATATCAACGGTGGTATATCCAGTGATTTTTTTCT
CCATTTTAGCTTCCTTAGCTCCTGAAAATCTCGATAACTCAAAAAATACGCCCGGTAGTGATCTTATTTC
ATTATGGTGAAAGTTGGAACCTCTTACGTGCCCGATCAATCATGACCAAAATCCCTTAACGTGAGTTTTC
GTTCCACTGAGCGTCAGACCCCGTAGAAAAGATCAAAGGATCTTC
